Addgene plasmid #139614: PTPRA_Y789F-SHC
Purpose: StrepIII-HA-tagged gene expression
Depositing lab: Markku Varjosalo. Depositing organization: University of Helsinki. Publication: PTPRA Phosphatase Regulates GDNF-Dependent RET Signaling and Inhibits the RET Mutant MEN2A Oncogenic Potential. Yadav L, Pietila E, Ohman T, Liu X, Mahato AK, Sidorova Y, Lehti K, Saarma M, Varjosalo M. iScience. 2020 Feb 21;23(2):100871. doi: 10.1016/j.isci.2020.100871. Epub 2020 Jan 31. PubMed 32062451.
Backbone
  Vector backbone: pcDNA5/FRT/TO
  Vector type: Mammalian Expression
  Selectable markers: Hygromycin
Growth in bacteria
  Bacterial resistance: Ampicillin, 100 μg/mL
  Growth temperature: 37°C
  Growth strain: DH5alpha
  Copy number: High Copy
Gene/Insert
  Gene/Insert name: PTPRA_Y789F
  Species: H. sapiens (human)
  Mutation: Y789F
  Entrez Gene: PTPRA (a.k.a. HEPTP, HLPR, HPTPA, HPTPalpha, LRP, PTPA, PTPRL2, R-PTP-alpha, RPTPA)
  Promoter: CMV
  Tag / fusion protein: StrepIII-HA (C terminal on backbone)
  Cloning method: Gateway Cloning
  Sequencing primers: 5′ CMV forward; 3′ BGH reverse
Terms and licenses: Academic/Nonprofit Terms; Industry Terms: Not Available to Industry
How to cite: PTPRA_Y789F-SHC was a gift from Markku Varjosalo (Addgene plasmid # 139614 ; http://n2t.net/addgene:139614 ; RRID:Addgene_139614)
