[The description below was written by a language model from this plasmid's Addgene catalogue record and pLannotate feature annotations shown in this document.]
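Description:
PTPRA_Y789F-SHC is a mammalian expression plasmid built on the pcDNA5/FRT/TO backbone. It carries human PTPRA (receptor-type protein tyrosine phosphatase alpha) with a Y789F point mutation, which replaces a tyrosine near the C terminus with non-phosphorylatable phenylalanine. In E. coli it is maintained as a high-copy plasmid through a ColE1/pUC-type origin and selected with ampicillin (AmpR under its own bla promoter).

The PTPRA coding sequence was introduced by Gateway cloning and sits between attB1 and attB2 sites, downstream of the CMV enhancer/promoter and upstream of the bGH polyadenylation signal. Short tet-operator matches immediately after the CMV promoter correspond to the "TO" design of this backbone, in which Tet repressor blocks transcription until tetracycline or doxycycline is added, so expression is inducible in repressor-expressing host cells. According to the catalogue entry, the backbone supplies a C-terminal StrepIII-HA tag. The feature table does not annotate this tag, but there is an unannotated stretch between attB2 and the bGH poly(A) signal where it would be expected to lie.

Downstream of the expression cassette, an FRT site directly precedes a hygromycin resistance gene followed by an SV40 poly(A) signal, with no full promoter annotated in front of it. This arrangement is typical of FLP-mediated integration systems: recombination into a genomic FRT site in a suitable host line places the marker behind a resident promoter, allowing hygromycin selection of isogenic, single-copy stable lines. The stated purpose is StrepIII-HA-tagged gene expression. The tag is suited to Strep affinity purification and HA detection of the mutant phosphatase, and the associated publication concerns PTPRA regulation of GDNF-dependent RET signalling.
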