Features (pLannotate 1.2.2; 23 found; start..end, strand, type, name):
      1..380     +  enhancer       CMV enhancer: human cytomegalovirus immediate early enhancer
    381..584     +  promoter       CMV promoter: human cytomegalovirus (CMV) immediate early promoter
    586..605     +  promoter       PLtetO-1 promoter (fragment): modified phage lambda PL promoter with tet operator sites (Lutz and Bujard, 1997)
    607..626     +  promoter       PLtetO-1 promoter (fragment): modified phage lambda PL promoter with tet operator sites (Lutz and Bujard, 1997)
    634..667     +  promoter       TRE3GV promoter (fragment): 3rd-generation Tet-responsive promoter that can be activated by binding of Tet-On® 3G, optimized for retroviral and lentiviral vectors
    802..826     +  protein_bind   attB1: mutant version of attB; recombination site for the Gateway® BP reaction BP Clonase™
    832..3210    +  CDS            PTPRA: PTPRA_HUMAN - Also known as PTPA, PTPRL2. Experimental evidence at protein level: Swiss-Prot protein existence level 1. Tyrosine protein phosphatase which is involved in integrin- mediated focal adhesion formation (By similarity). Following integrin engagement, specifically recruits BCAR3, BCAR1 and CRK to focal adhesions thereby promoting SRC-mediated phosphorylation of BRAC1 and the subsequent activation of PAK and small GTPase RAC1 and CDC42 (By similarity). From Homo sapiens (Human).
   3215..3239    -  protein_bind   attB2: mutant version of attB; recombination site for the Gateway® BP reaction BP Clonase™
   3476..3700    +  polyA_signal   bGH poly(A) signal: bovine growth hormone polyadenylation signal
   3704..3725    +  promoter       SV40 promoter (fragment): SV40 enhancer and early promoter
   3746..3979    +  rep_origin     f1 ori (fragment) (sequence partly withheld): f1 bacteriophage origin of replication; arrow indicates direction of (+) strand synthesis
   3984..4031    +  protein_bind   FRT: FLP-mediated recombination occurs in the 8-bp core sequence TCTAGAAA (Turan and Bode, 2011). FLP recombinase from the Saccharomyces cerevisiae 2μ plasmid
   4039..5061    +  CDS            HygR: aminoglycoside phosphotransferase from E. coli; aph(4)-Ia; confers resistance to hygromycin
   5071..5196    +  CDS            ble (fragment): BLE_KLEPN - Experimental evidence at protein level: Swiss-Prot protein existence level 1. Binding protein with a strong affinity to the bleomycin family of antibiotics. Binds to CL990; an antimitotic-antibiotic compound. From Klebsiella pneumoniae.
   5191..5312    +  polyA_signal   SV40 poly(A) signal: SV40 polyadenylation signal
   5385..5401    -  protein_bind   lac operator: The lac repressor binds to the lac operator to inhibit transcription in E. coli. This inhibition can be relieved by adding lactose or isopropyl-β-D-thiogalactopyranoside (IPTG). lac repressor encoded by lacI
   5409..5439    -  promoter       lac promoter: promoter for the E. coli lac operon
   5454..5475    -  protein_bind   CAP binding site: CAP binding activates transcription in the presence of cAMP. E. coli catabolite activator protein
   5488..5580    -  CDS            lacI (fragment): lac repressor; lacI; The lac repressor binds to the lac operator to inhibit transcription in E. coli. This inhibition can be relieved by adding lactose or isopropyl-β-D-thiogalactopyranoside (IPTG).
   5763..6351    -  rep_origin     ori: high-copy-number ColE1/pMB1/pBR322/pUC origin of replication
   6522..7382    -  CDS            AmpR: β-lactamase; bla; confers resistance to ampicillin, carbenicillin, and related antibiotics
   7383..7487    -  promoter       AmpR promoter: bla
   7546..7598    -  misc_feature   bom (fragment): basis of mobility region from pBR322
>Addgene plasmid #139614 | PTPRA_Y789F-SHC | addgene full sequence | sequence record 298431 | Addgene NGS Result
GACATTGATTATTGACTAGTTATTAATAGTAATCAATTACGGGGTCATTAGTTCATAGCCCATATATGGA
GTTCCGCGTTACATAACTTACGGTAAATGGCCCGCCTGGCTGACCGCCCAACGACCCCCGCCCATTGACG
TCAATAATGACGTATGTTCCCATAGTAACGCCAATAGGGACTTTCCATTGACGTCAATGGGTGGAGTATT
TACGGTAAACTGCCCACTTGGCAGTACATCAAGTGTATCATATGCCAAGTACGCCCCCTATTGACGTCAA
TGACGGTAAATGGCCCGCCTGGCATTATGCCCAGTACATGACCTTATGGGACTTTCCTACTTGGCAGTAC
ATCTACGTATTAGTCATCGCTATTACCATGGTGATGCGGTTTTGGCAGTACATCAATGGGCGTGGATAGC
GGTTTGACTCACGGGGATTTCCAAGTCTCCACCCCATTGACGTCAATGGGAGTTTGTTTTGGCACCAAAA
TCAACGGGACTTTCCAAAATGTCGTAACAACTCCGCCCCATTGACGCAAATGGGCGGTAGGCGTGTACGG
TGGGAGGTCTATATAAGCAGAGCTCTCCCTATCAGTGATAGAGATCTCCCTATCAGTGATAGAGATCGTC
GACGAGCTCGTTTAGTGAACCGTCAGATCGCCTGGAGACGCCATCCACGCTGTTTTGACCTCCATAGAAG
ACACCGGGACCGATCCAGCCTCCGGACTCTAGCGTTTAAACTTAAGCTTGGTACCGAGCTCGGATCCACT
AGTCCAGTGTGGTGGAATTCTGCAGATATCAACAAGTTTGTACAAAAAAGCAGGCTCCACCATGGATTCC
TGGTTCATTCTTGTTCTGCTCGGCAGTGGTCTGATATGTGTCAGTGCCAACAATGCTACCACAGTTGCAC
CTTCTGTAGGAATTACAAGATTAATTAACTCATCAACGGCAGAACCAGTTAAAGAAGAGGCCAAAACTTC
AAATCCAACTTCTTCACTAACTTCTCTTTCTGTGGCACCAACATTCAGCCCAAATATAACTCTGGGACCC
ACCTATTTAACCACTGTCAATTCTTCAGACTCTGACAATGGGACCACAAGAACAGCAAGCACCAATTCTA
TAGGCATTACAATTTCACCAAATGGAACGTGGCTTCCAGATAACCAGTTCACGGATGCCAGAACAGAACC
CTGGGAGGGGAATTCCAGCACCGCAGCAACCACTCCAGAAACTTTCCCTCCTTCAGATGAGACACCAATT
ATTGCGGTGATGGTGGCCCTGTCCTCTCTGCTAGTGATCGTGTTTATTATCATAGTTTTGTACATGTTAA
GGTTTAAGAAATACAAGCAAGCTGGGAGCCATTCCAATTCTTTCCGCTTATCCAACGGCCGCACTGAGGA
TGTGGAGCCCCAGAGTGTGCCACTTCTGGCCAGATCCCCAAGCACCAACAGGAAATACCCACCCCTGCCC
GTGGACAAGCTGGAAGAGGAAATTAACCGGAGAATGGCAGACGACAATAAGCTCTTCAGGGAGGAATTCA
ACGCTCTCCCTGCATGTCCTATCCAGGCCACCTGTGAGGCTGCTTCCAAGGAGGAAAACAAGGAAAAAAA
TCGATATGTAAACATCTTGCCTTATGACCACTCTAGAGTCCACCTGACACCGGTTGAAGGGGTTCCAGAT
TCTGATTACATCAATGCTTCATTCATCAACGGTTACCAAGAAAAGAACAAATTCATTGCTGCACAAGGAC
CAAAAGAAGAAACGGTGAATGATTTCTGGCGGATGATCTGGGAACAAAACACAGCCACCATCGTCATGGT
TACCAACCTGAAGGAGAGAAAGGAGTGCAAGTGCGCCCAGTACTGGCCAGACCAAGGCTGCTGGACCTAT
GGGAATATTCGGGTGTCTGTAGAGGATGTGACTGTCCTGGTGGACTACACAGTACGGAAGTTCTGCATCC
AGCAGGTGGGCGACATGACCAACAGAAAGCCACAGCGCCTCATCACTCAGTTCCACTTTACCAGCTGGCC
AGACTTTGGGGTGCCTTTTACCCCGATCGGCATGCTCAAGTTCCTCAAGAAGGTGAAGGCCTGTAACCCT
CAGTATGCAGGGGCCATCGTGGTCCACTGCAGTGCAGGTGTAGGGCGTACAGGTACCTTTGTCGTCATTG
ATGCCATGCTGGACATGATGCATACAGAACGGAAGGTGGACGTGTATGGCTTTGTGAGCCGGATCCGGGC
ACAGCGCTGCCAGATGGTGCAAACCGATATGCAGTATGTCTTCATATACCAAGCCCTTCTGGAGCATTAT
CTCTATGGAGATACAGAACTGGAAGTGACCTCTCTAGAAACCCACCTGCAGAAAATTTACAACAAAATCC
CAGGGACCAGCAACAATGGATTAGAGGAGGAGTTTAAGAAGTTAACATCAATCAAAATCCAGAATGACAA
GATGCGGACTGGAAACCTTCCAGCCAACATGAAGAAGAACCGTGTTTTACAGATCATTCCATATGAATTC
AACAGAGTGATCATTCCAGTTAAGCGGGGCGAAGAGAATACAGACTATGTGAACGCATCCTTTATTGATG
GCTACCGGCAGAAGGACTCCTATATCGCCAGCCAGGGCCCTCTTCTCCACACAATTGAGGACTTCTGGCG
AATGATCTGGGAGTGGAAATCCTGCTCTATCGTGATGCTAACAGAACTGGAGGAGAGAGGCCAGGAGAAG
TGTGCCCAGTACTGGCCATCTGATGGACTGGTGTCCTATGGAGATATTACAGTGGAACTGAAGAAGGAGG
AGGAATGTGAGAGCTACACCGTCCGAGACCTCCTGGTCACCAACACCAGGGAGAATAAGAGCCGGCAGAT
CCGGCAGTTCCACTTCCATGGCTGGCCTGAAGTGGGCATCCCCAGTGACGGAAAGGGCATGATCAGCATC
ATCGCCGCCGTGCAGAAGCAGCAGCAGCAGTCAGGGAACCACCCCATCACCGTGCACTGCAGCGCCGGGG
CAGGAAGGACGGGGACCTTCTGTGCCCTGAGCACCGTCCTGGAGCGTGTGAAAGCAGAGGGGATTTTGGA
TGTCTTCCAGACTGTCAAGAGCCTGCGGCTACAGAGGCCACACATGGTCCAGACACTGGAACAGTATGAG
TTCTGCTACAAGGTGGTGCAGGAGTATATTGATGCATTCTCAGATTTTGCCAACTTCAAGTTGGACCCAG
CTTTCTTGTACAAAGTGGTTGATATCAAGGCCGCCGACATCACCAGCCTGTACAAGAAAGTGGGGTGGAG
CCATCCCCAGTTCGAGAAGGGCGGAGGATCTGGCGGCGGAAGCGGCGGAGGAAGCTGGTCCCACCCTCAG
TTTGAGAAAGGCACCGAGCTGGGCAGCACCATGGCCAGCTACCCCTACGACGTGCCCGACTACGCCTGAT
GACTCGAGTCTAGAGGGCCCGTTTAAACCCGCTGATCAGCCTCGACTGTGCCTTCTAGTTGCCAGCCATC
TGTTGTTTGCCCCTCCCCCGTGCCTTCCTTGACCCTGGAAGGTGCCACTCCCACTGTCCTTTCCTAATAA
AATGAGGAAATTGCATCGCATTGTCTGAGTAGGTGTCATTCTATTCTGGGGGGTGGGGTGGGGCAGGACA
GCAAGGGGGAGGATTGGGAAGACAATAGCAGGCATGCTGGGGATGCGGTGGGCTCTATGGCTTCTGAGGC
GGAAAGAACCAGCTGGGGCTCTAGGGGGTATCCCC
[124 nt withheld, positions 3746-3869]
C
[91 nt withheld, positions 3871-3961]
AGGGTGATGGTTCACGTACCTAGAAGTTCCTATTCCGAAGTTCCTATTCTCTAGAAAGTATAGGAACTTC
CTTGGCCAAAAAGCCTGAACTCACCGCGACGTCTGTCGAGAAGTTTCTGATCGAAAAGTTCGACAGCGTC
TCCGACCTGATGCAGCTCTCGGAGGGCGAAGAATCTCGTGCTTTCAGCTTCGATGTAGGAGGGCGTGGAT
ATGTCCTGCGGGTAAATAGCTGCGCCGATGGTTTCTACAAAGATCGTTATGTTTATCGGCACTTTGCATC
GGCCGCGCTCCCGATTCCGGAAGTGCTTGACATTGGGGAATTCAGCGAGAGCCTGACCTATTGCATCTCC
CGCCGTGCACAGGGTGTCACGTTGCAAGACCTGCCTGAAACCGAACTGCCCGCTGTTCTGCAGCCGGTCG
CGGAGGCCATGGATGCGATCGCTGCGGCCGATCTTAGCCAGACGAGCGGGTTCGGCCCATTCGGACCGCA
AGGAATCGGTCAATACACTACATGGCGTGATTTCATATGCGCGATTGCTGATCCCCATGTGTATCACTGG
CAAACTGTGATGGACGACACCGTCAGTGCGTCCGTCGCGCAGGCTCTCGATGAGCTGATGCTTTGGGCCG
AGGACTGCCCCGAAGTCCGGCACCTCGTGCACGCGGATTTCGGCTCCAACAATGTCCTGACGGACAATGG
CCGCATAACAGCGGTCATTGACTGGAGCGAGGCGATGTTCGGGGATTCCCAATACGAGGTCGCCAACATC
TTCTTCTGGAGGCCGTGGTTGGCTTGTATGGAGCAGCAGACGCGCTACTTCGAGCGGAGGCATCCGGAGC
TTGCAGGATCGCCGCGGCTCCGGGCGTATATGCTCCGCATTGGTCTTGACCAACTCTATCAGAGCTTGGT
TGACGGCAATTTCGATGATGCAGCTTGGGCGCAGGGTCGATGCGACGCAATCGTCCGATCCGGAGCCGGG
ACTGTCGGGCGTACACAAATCGCCCGCAGAAGCGCGGCCGTCTGGACCGATGGCTGTGTAGAAGTACTCG
CCGATAGTGGAAACCGACGCCCCAGCACTCGTCCGAGGGCAAAGGAATAGCACGTACTACGAGATTTCGA
TTCCACCGCCGCCTTCTATGAAAGGTTGGGCTTCGGAATCGTTTTCCGGGACGCCGGCTGGATGATCCTC
CAGCGCGGGGATCTCATGCTGGAGTTCTTCGCCCACCCCAACTTGTTTATTGCAGCTTATAATGGTTACA
AATAAAGCAATAGCATCACAAATTTCACAAATAAAGCATTTTTTTCACTGCATTCTAGTTGTGGTTTGTC
CAAACTCATCAATGTATCTTATCATGTCTGTATACCGTCGACCTCTAGCTAGAGCTTGGCGTAATCATGG
TCATAGCTGTTTCCTGTGTGAAATTGTTATCCGCTCACAATTCCACACAACATACGAGCCGGAAGCATAA
AGTGTAAAGCCTGGGGTGCCTAATGAGTGAGCTAACTCACATTAATTGCGTTGCGCTCACTGCCCGCTTT
CCAGTCGGGAAACCTGTCGTGCCAGCTGCATTAATGAATCGGCCAACGCGCGGGGAGAGGCGGTTTGCGT
ATTGGGCGCTCTTCCGCTTCCTCGCTCACTGACTCGCTGCGCTCGGTCGTTCGGCTGCGGCGAGCGGTAT
CAGCTCACTCAAAGGCGGTAATACGGTTATCCACAGAATCAGGGGATAACGCAGGAAAGAACATGTGAGC
AAAAGGCCAGCAAAAGGCCAGGAACCGTAAAAAGGCCGCGTTGCTGGCGTTTTTCCATAGGCTCCGCCCC
CCTGACGAGCATCACAAAAATCGACGCTCAAGTCAGAGGTGGCGAAACCCGACAGGACTATAAAGATACC
AGGCGTTTCCCCCTGGAAGCTCCCTCGTGCGCTCTCCTGTTCCGACCCTGCCGCTTACCGGATACCTGTC
CGCCTTTCTCCCTTCGGGAAGCGTGGCGCTTTCTCATAGCTCACGCTGTAGGTATCTCAGTTCGGTGTAG
GTCGTTCGCTCCAAGCTGGGCTGTGTGCACGAACCCCCCGTTCAGCCCGACCGCTGCGCCTTATCCGGTA
ACTATCGTCTTGAGTCCAACCCGGTAAGACACGACTTATCGCCACTGGCAGCAGCCACTGGTAACAGGAT
TAGCAGAGCGAGGTATGTAGGCGGTGCTACAGAGTTCTTGAAGTGGTGGCCTAACTACGGCTACACTAGA
AGAACAGTATTTGGTATCTGCGCTCTGCTGAAGCCAGTTACCTTCGGAAAAAGAGTTGGTAGCTCTTGAT
CCGGCAAACAAACCACCGCTGGTAGCGGTGGTTTTTTTGTTTGCAAGCAGCAGATTACGCGCAGAAAAAA
AGGATCTCAAGAAGATCCTTTGATCTTTTCTACGGGGTCTGACGCTCAGTGGAACGAAAACTCACGTTAA
GGGATTTTGGTCATGAGATTATCAAAAAGGATCTTCACCTAGATCCTTTTAAATTAAAAATGAAGTTTTA
AATCAATCTAAAGTATATATGAGTAAACTTGGTCTGACAGTTACCAATGCTTAATCAGTGAGGCACCTAT
CTCAGCGATCTGTCTATTTCGTTCATCCATAGTTGCCTGACTCCCCGTCGTGTAGATAACTACGATACGG
GAGGGCTTACCATCTGGCCCCAGTGCTGCAATGATACCGCGAGACCCACGCTCACCGGCTCCAGATTTAT
CAGCAATAAACCAGCCAGCCGGAAGGGCCGAGCGCAGAAGTGGTCCTGCAACTTTATCCGCCTCCATCCA
GTCTATTAATTGTTGCCGGGAAGCTAGAGTAAGTAGTTCGCCAGTTAATAGTTTGCGCAACGTTGTTGCC
ATTGCTACAGGCATCGTGGTGTCACGCTCGTCGTTTGGTATGGCTTCATTCAGCTCCGGTTCCCAACGAT
CAAGGCGAGTTACATGATCCCCCATGTTGTGCAAAAAAGCGGTTAGCTCCTTCGGTCCTCCGATCGTTGT
CAGAAGTAAGTTGGCCGCAGTGTTATCACTCATGGTTATGGCAGCACTGCATAATTCTCTTACTGTCATG
CCATCCGTAAGATGCTTTTCTGTGACTGGTGAGTACTCAACCAAGTCATTCTGAGAATAGTGTATGCGGC
GACCGAGTTGCTCTTGCCCGGCGTCAATACGGGATAATACCGCGCCACATAGCAGAACTTTAAAAGTGCT
CATCATTGGAAAACGTTCTTCGGGGCGAAAACTCTCAAGGATCTTACCGCTGTTGAGATCCAGTTCGATG
TAACCCACTCGTGCACCCAACTGATCTTCAGCATCTTTTACTTTCACCAGCGTTTCTGGGTGAGCAAAAA
CAGGAAGGCAAAATGCCGCAAAAAAGGGAATAAGGGCGACACGGAAATGTTGAATACTCATACTCTTCCT
TTTTCAATATTATTGAAGCATTTATCAGGGTTATTGTCTCATGAGCGGATACATATTTGAATGTATTTAG
AAAAATAAACAAATAGGGGTTCCGCGCACATTTCCCCGAAAAGTGCCACCTGACGTCGACGGATCGGGAG
ATCTCCCGATCCCCTATGGTGCACTCTCAGTACAATCTGCTCTGATGCCGCATAGTTAAGCCAGTATCTG
CTCCCTGCTTGTGTGTTGGAGGTCGCTGAGTAGTGCGCGAGCAAAATTTAAGCTACAACAAGGCAAGGCT
TGACCGACAATTGCATGAAGAATCTGCTTAGGGTTAGGCGTTTTGCGCTGCTTCGCGATGTACGGGCCAG
ATATACGCGTT
